>Addgene plasmid #202648 | Shim_GlyRS_TP_GFP_pK7FWG2 | addgene full sequence | sequence record 403451 | Addgene NGS Result
GGAGCCACTGAGCCGCGGGTTTCTGGAGTTTAATGAGCTAAGCACATACGTCAGAAACCATTATTGCGCG
TTCAAAAGTCGCCTAAGGTCACTATCAGCTAGCAAATATTTCTTGTCAAAAATGCTCCACTGACGTTCCA
TAAATTCCCCTCGGTATCCAATTAGAGTCTCATATTCACTCTCAACTCGATCGAGGCATGATTGAACAAG
ATGGATTGCACGCAGGTTCTCCGGCCGCTTGGGTGGAGAGGCTATTCGGCTATGACTGGGCACAACAGAC
AATCGGCTGCTCTGATGCCGCCGTGTTCCGGCTGTCAGCGCAGGGGCGCCCGGTTCTTTTTGTCAAGACC
GACCTGTCCGGTGCCCTGAATGAACTCCAAGACGAGGCAGCGCGGCTATCGTGGCTGGCCACGACGGGCG
TTCCTTGCGCAGCTGTGCTCGACGTTGTCACTGAAGCGGGAAGGGACTGGCTGCTATTGGGCGAAGTGCC
GGGGCAGGATCTCCTGTCATCTCACCTTGCTCCTGCCGAGAAAGTATCCATCATGGCTGATGCAATGCGG
CGGCTGCATACGCTTGATCCGGCTACCTGCCCATTCGACCACCAAGCGAAACATCGCATCGAGCGAGCAC
GTACTCGGATGGAAGCCGGTCTTGTCGATCAGGATGATCTGGACGAAGAGCATCAGGGGCTCGCGCCAGC
CGAACTGTTCGCCAGGCTCAAGGCGCGGATGCCCGACGGCGAGGATCTCGTCGTGACCCACGGCGATGCC
TGCTTGCCGAATATCATGGTGGAAAATGGCCGCTTTTCTGGATTCATCGACTGTGGCCGGCTGGGTGTGG
CGGACCGCTATCAGGACATAGCGTTGGCTACCCGTGATATTGCTGAAGAGCTTGGCGGCGAATGGGCTGA
CCGCTTCCTCGTGCTTTACGGTATCGCCGCTCCCGATTCGCAGCGCATCGCCTTCTATCGCCTTCTTGAC
GAGTTCTTCTGAGCGGGACTCTGGGGTTCGGACTCTAGCTAGAGTCAAGCAGATCGTTCAAACATTTGGC
AATAAAGTTTCTTAAGATTGAATCCTGTTGCCGGTCTTGCGATGATTATCATATAATTTCTGTTGAATTA
CGTTAAGCATGTAATAATTAACATGTAATGCATGACGTTATTTATGAGATGGGTTTTTATGATTAGAGTC
CCGCAATTATACATTTAATACGCGATAGAAAACAAAATATAGCGCGCAAACTAGGATAAATTATCGCGCG
CGGTGTCATCTATGTTACTAGATCGACCGGCATGCAAGCTGATAATTCAATTCGGCGTTAATTCAGTACA
TTAAAAACGTCCGCAATGTGTTATTAAGTTGTCTAAGCGTCAATTTGTTTACACCACAATATATCCTGCC
ACCAGCCAGCCAACAGCTCCCCGACCGGCAGCTCGGCACAAAATCACCACTCGATACAGGCAGCCCATCA
GTCCGGGACGGCGTCAGCGGGAGAGCCGTTGTAAGGCGGCAGACTTTGCTCATGTTACCGATGCTATTCG
GAAGAACGGCAACTAAGCTGCCGGGTTTGAAACACGGATGATCTCGCGGAGGGTAGCATGTTGATTGTAA
CGATGACAGAGCGTTGCTGCCTGTGATCAATTCGGGCACGAACCCAGTGGACATAAGCCTGTTCGGTTCG
TAAGCTGTAATGCAAGTAGCGTATGCGCTCACGCAACTGGTCCAGAACCTTGACCGAACGCAGCGGTGGT
AACGGCGCAGTGGCGGTTTTCATGGCTTGTTATGACTGTTTTTTTGGGGTACAGTCTATGCCTCGGGCAT
CCAAGCAGCAAGCGCGTTACGCCGTGGGTCGATGTTTGATGTTATGGAGCAGCAACGATGTTACGCAGCA
GGGCAGTCGCCCTAAAACAAAGTTAAACATCATGGGGGAAGCGGTGATCGCCGAAGTATCGACTCAACTA
TCAGAGGTAGTTGGCGTCATCGAGCGCCATCTCGAACCGACGTTGCTGGCCGTACATTTGTACGGCTCCG
CAGTGGATGGCGGCCTGAAGCCACACAGTGATATTGATTTGCTGGTTACGGTGACCGTAAGGCTTGATGA
AACAACGCGGCGAGCTTTGATCAACGACCTTTTGGAAACTTCGGCTTCCCCTGGAGAGAGCGAGATTCTC
CGCGCTGTAGAAGTCACCATTGTTGTGCACGACGACATCATTCCGTGGCGTTATCCAGCTAAGCGCGAAC
TGCAATTTGGAGAATGGCAGCGCAATGACATTCTTGCAGGTATCTTCGAGCCAGCCACGATCGACATTGA
TCTGGCTATCTTGCTGACAAAAGCAAGAGAACATAGCGTTGCCTTGGTAGGTCCAGCGGCGGAGGAACTC
TTTGATCCGGTTCCTGAACAGGATCTATTTGAGGCGCTAAATGAAACCTTAACGCTATGGAACTCGCCGC
CCGACTGGGCTGGCGATGAGCGAAATGTAGTGCTTACGTTGTCCCGCATTTGGTACAGCGCAGTAACCGG
CAAAATCGCGCCGAAGGATGTCGCTGCCGACTGGGCAATGGAGCGCCTGCCGGCCCAGTATCAGCCCGTC
ATACTTGAAGCTAGACAGGCTTATCTTGGACAAGAAGAAGATCGCTTGGCCTCGCGCGCAGATCAGTTGG
AAGAATTTGTCCACTACGTGAAAGGCGAGATCACCAAGGTAGTCGGCAAATAATGTCTAGCTAGAAATTC
GTTCAAGCCGACGCCGCTTCGCGGCGCGGCTTAACTCAAGCGTTAGATGCACTAAGCACATAATTGCTCA
CAGCCAAACTATCAGGTCAAGTCTGCTTTTATTATTTTTAAGCGTGCATAATAAGCCCTACACAAATTGG
GAGATATATCATGCATGACCAAAATCCCTTAACGTGAGTTTTCGTTCCACTGAGCGTCAGACCCCGTAGA
AAAGATCAAAGGATCTTCTTGAGATCCTTTTTTTCTGCGCGTAATCTGCTGCTTGCAAACAAAAAAACCA
CCGCTACCAGCGGTGGTTTGTTTGCCGGATCAAGAGCTACCAACTCTTTTTCCGAAGGTAACTGGCTTCA
GCAGAGCGCAGATACCAAATACTGTCCTTCTAGTGTAGCCGTAGTTAGGCCACCACTTCAAGAACTCTGT
AGCACCGCCTACATACCTCGCTCTGCTAATCCTGTTACCAGTGGCTGCTGCCAGTGGCGATAAGTCGTGT
CTTACCGGGTTGGACTCAAGACGATAGTTACCGGATAAGGCGCAGCGGTCGGGCTGAACGGGGGGTTCGT
GCACACAGCCCAGCTTGGAGCGAACGACCTACACCGAACTGAGATACCTACAGCGTGAGCTATGAGAAAG
CGCCACGCTTCCCGAAGGGAGAAAGGCGGACAGGTATCCGGTAAGCGGCAGGGTCGGAACAGGAGAGCGC
ACGAGGGAGCTTCCAGGGGGAAACGCCTGGTATCTTTATAGTCCTGTCGGGTTTCGCCACCTCTGACTTG
AGCGTCGATTTTTGTGATGCTCGTCAGGGGGGCGGAGCCTATGGAAAAACGCCAGCAACGCGGCCTTTTT
ACGGTTCCTGGCCTTTTGCTGGCCTTTTGCTCACATGTTCTTTCCTGCGTTATCCCCTGATTCTGTGGAT
AACCGTATTACCGCCTTTGAGTGAGCTGATACCGCTCGCCGCAGCCGAACGACCGAGCGCAGCGAGTCAG
TGAGCGAGGAAGCGGAAGAGCGCCTGATGCGGTATTTTCTCCTTACGCATCTGTGCGGTATTTCACACCG
CATATGGTGCACTCTCAGTACAATCTGCTCTGATGCCGCATAGTTAAGCCAGTATACACTCCGCTATCGC
TACGTGACTGGGTCATGGCTGCGCCCCGACACCCGCCAACACCCGCTGACGCGCCCTGACGGGCTTGTCT
GCTCCCGGCATCCGCTTACAGACAAGCTGTGACCGTCTCCGGGAGCTGCATGTGTCAGAGGTTTTCACCG
TCATCACCGAAACGCGCGAGGCAGGGTGCCTTGATGTGGGCGCCGGCGGTCGAGTGGCGACGGCGCGGCT
TGTCCGCGCCCTGGTAGATTGCCTGGCCGTAGGCCAGCCATTTTTGAGCGGCCAGCGGCCGCGATAGGCC
GACGCGAAGCGGCGGGGCGTAGGGAGCGCAGCGACCGAAGGGTAGGCGCTTTTTGCAGCTCTTCGGCTGT
GCGCTGGCCAGACAGTTATGCACAGGCCAGGCGGGTTTTAAGAGTTTTAATAAGTTTTAAAGAGTTTTAG
GCGGAAAAATCGCCTTTTTTCTCTTTTATATCAGTCACTTACATGTGTGACCGGTTCCCAATGTACGGCT
TTGGGTTCCCAATGTACGGGTTCCGGTTCCCAATGTACGGCTTTGGGTTCCCAATGTACGTGCTATCCAC
AGGAAAGAGACCTTTTCGACCTTTTTCCCCTGCTAGGGCAATTTGCCCTAGCATCTGCTCCGTACATTAG
GAACCGGCGGATGCTTCGCCCTCGATCAGGTTGCGGTAGCGCATGACTAGGATCGGGCCAGCCTGCCCCG
CCTCCTCCTTCAAATCGTACTCCGGCAGGTCATTTGACCCGATCAGCTTGCGCACGGTGAAACAGAACTT
CTTGAACTCTCCGGCGCTGCCACTGCGTTCGTAGATCGTCTTGAACAACCATCTGGCTTCTGCCTTGCCT
GCGGCGCGGCGTGCCAGGCGGTAGAGAAAACGGCCGATGCCGGGATCGATCAAAAAGTAATCGGGGTGAA
CCGTCAGCACGTCCGGGTTCTTGCCTTCTGTGATCTCGCGGTACATCCAATCAGCTAGCTCGATCTCGAT
GTACTCCGGCCGCCCGGTTTCGCTCTTTACGATCTTGTAGCGGCTAATCAAGGCTTCACCCTCGGATACC
GTCACCAGGCGGCCGTTCTTGGCCTTCTTCGTACGCTGCATGGCAACGTGCGTGGTGTTTAACCGAATGC
AGGTTTCTACCAGGTCGTCTTTCTGCTTTCCGCCATCGGCTCGCCGGCAGAACTTGAGTACGTCCGCAAC
GTGTGGACGGAACACGCGGCCGGGCTTGTCTCCCTTCCCTTCCCGGTATCGGTTCATGGATTCGGTTAGA
TGGGAAACCGCCATCAGTACCAGGTCGTAATCCCACACACTGGCCATGCCGGCCGGCCCTGCGGAAACCT
CTACGTGCCCGTCTGGAAGCTCGTAGCGGATCACCTCGCCAGCTCGTCGGTCACGCTTCGACAGACGGAA
AACGGCCACGTCCATGATGCTGCGACTATCGCGGGTGCCCACGTCATAGAGCATCGGAACGAAAAAATCT
GGTTGCTCGTCGCCCTTGGGCGGCTTCCTAATCGACGGCGCACCGGCTGCCGGCGGTTGCCGGGATTCTT
TGCGGATTCGATCAGCGGCCGCTTGCCACGATTCACCGGGGCGTGCTTCTGCCTCGATGCGTTGCCGCTG
GGCGGCCTGCGCGGCCTTCAACTTCTCCACCAGGTCATCACCCAGCGCCGCGCCGATTTGTACCGGGCCG
GATGGTTTGCGACCGCTCACGCCGATTCCTCGGGCTTGGGGGTTCCAGTGCCATTGCAGGGCCGGCAGAC
AACCCAGCCGCTTACGCCTGGCCAACCGCCCGTTCCTCCACACATGGGGCATTCCACGGCGTCGGTGCCT
GGTTGTTCTTGATTTTCCATGCCGCCTCCTTTAGCCGCTAAAATTCATCTACTCATTTATTCATTTGCTC
ATTTACTCTGGTAGCTGCGCGATGTATTCAGATAGCAGCTCGGTAATGGTCTTGCCTTGGCGTACCGCGT
ACATCTTCAGCTTGGTGTGATCCTCCGCCGGCAACTGAAAGTTGACCCGCTTCATGGCTGGCGTGTCTGC
CAGGCTGGCCAACGTTGCAGCCTTGCTGCTGCGTGCGCTCGGACGGCCGGCACTTAGCGTGTTTGTGCTT
TTGCTCATTTTCTCTTTACCTCATTAACTCAAATGAGTTTTGATTTAATTTCAGCGGCCAGCGCCTGGAC
CTCGCGGGCAGCGTCGCCCTCGGGTTCTGATTCAAGAACGGTTGTGCCGGCGGCGGCAGTGCCTGGGTAG
CTCACGCGCTGCGTGATACGGGACTCAAGAATGGGCAGCTCGTACCCGGCCAGCGCCTCGGCAACCTCAC
CGCCGATGCGCGTGCCTTTGATCGCCCGCGACACGACAAAGGCCGCTTGTAGCCTTCCATCCGTGACCTC
AATGCGCTGCTTAACCAGCTCCACCAGGTCGGCGGTGGCCCATATGTCGTAAGGGCTTGGCTGCACCGGA
ATCAGCACGAAGTCGGCTGCCTTGATCGCGGACACAGCCAAGTCCGCCGCCTGGGGCGCTCCGTCGATCA
CTACGAAGTCGCGCCGGCCGATGGCCTTCACGTCGCGGTCAATCGTCGGGCGGTCGATGCCGACAACGGT
TAGCGGTTGATCTTCCCGCACGGCCGCCCAATCGCGGGCACTGCCCTGGGGATCGGAATCGACTAACAGA
ACATCGGCCCCGGCGAGTTGCAGGGCGCGGGCTAGATGGGTTGCGATGGTCGTCTTGCCTGACCCGCCTT
TCTGGTTAAGTACAGCGATAACCTTCATGCGTTCCCCTTGCGTATTTGTTTATTTACTCATCGCATCATA
TACGCAGCGACCGCATGACGCAAGCTGTTTTACTCAAATACACATCACCTTTTTAGACGGCGGCGCTCGG
TTTCTTCAGCGGCCAAGCTGGCCGGCCAGGCCGCCAGCTTGGCATCAGACAAACCGGCCAGGATTTCATG
CAGCCGCACGGTTGAGACGTGCGCGGGCGGCTCGAACACGTACCCGGCCGCGATCATCTCCGCCTCGATC
TCTTCGGTAATGAAAAACGGTTCGTCCTGGCCGTCCTGGTGCGGTTTCATGCTTGTTCCTCTTGGCGTTC
ATTCTCGGCGGCCGCCAGGGCGTCGGCCTCGGTCAATGCGTCCTCACGGAAGGCACCGCGCCGCCTGGCC
TCGGTGGGCGTCACTTCCTCGCTGCGCTCAAGTGCGCGGTACAGGGTCGAGCGATGCACGCCAAGCAGTG
CAGCCGCCTCTTTCACGGTGCGGCCTTCCTGGTCGATCAGCTCGCGGGCGTGCGCGATCTGTGCCGGGGT
GAGGGTAGGGCGGGGGCCAAACTTCACGCCTCGGGCCTTGGCGGCCTCGCGCCCGCTCCGGGTGCGGTCG
ATGATTAGGGAACGCTCGAACTCGGCAATGCCGGCGAACACGGTCAACACCATGCGGCCGGCCGGCGTGG
TGGTGTCGGCCCACGGCTCTGCCAGGCTACGCAGGCCCGCGCCGGCCTCCTGGATGCGCTCGGCAATGTC
CAGTAGGTCGCGGGTGCTGCGGGCCAGGCGGTCTAGCCTGGTCACTGTCACAACGTCGCCAGGGCGTAGG
TGGTCAAGCATCCTGGCCAGCTCCGGGCGGTCGCGCCTGGTGCCGGTGATCTTCTCGGAAAACAGCTTGG
TGCAGCCGGCCGCGTGCAGTTCGGCCCGTTGGTTGGTCAAGTCCTGGTCGTCGGTGCTGACGCGGGCATA
GCCCAGCAGGCCAGCGGCGGCGCTCTTGTTCATGGCGTAATGTCTCCGGTTCTAGTCGCAAGTATTCTAC
TTTATGCGACTAAAACACGCGACAAGAAAACGCCAGGAAAAGGGCAGGGCGGCAGCCTGTCGCGTAACTT
AGGACTTGTGCGACATGTCGTTTTCAGAAGACGGCTGCACTGAACGTCAGAAGCCGACTGCACTATAGCA
GCGGAGGGGTTGGATCAAAGTACTTTAAAGTACTTTAAAGTACTTTAAAGTACTTTGATCCCGAGGGGAA
CCCTGTGGTTGGCATGCACATACAAATGGACGAACGGATAAACCTTTTCACGCCCTTTTAAATATCCGAT
TATTCTAATAAACGCTCTTTTCTCTTAGGTTTACCCGCCAATATATCCTGTCAAACACTGATAGTTTAAA
CTGAAGGCGGGAAACGACAATCTGATCCAAGCTCAAGCTAAGCTTGAGCTCTCCCATATGGTCGACTAGA
GCCAAGCTGATCTCCTTTGCCCCGGAGATCACCATGGACGACTTTCTCTATCTCTACGATCTAGGAAGAA
AGTTCGACGGAGAAGGTGACGATACCATGTTCACCACCGATAATGAGAAGATTAGCCTCTTCAATTTCAG
AAAGAATGCTGACCCACAGATGGTTAGAGAGGCCTACGCGGCAGGTCTCATCAAGACGATCTACCCGAGT
AATAATCTCCAGGAGATCAAATACCTTCCCAAGAAGGTTAAAGATGCAGTCAAAAGATTCAGGACTAACT
GCATCAAGAACACAGAGAAAGATATATTTCTCAAGATCAGAAGTACTATTCCAGTATGGACGATTCAAGG
CTTGCTTCATAAACCAAGGCAAGTAATAGAGATTGGAGTCTCTAAGAAAGTAGTTCCTACTGAATCAAAG
GCCATGGAGTCAAAAATTCAGATCGAGGATCTAACAGAACTCGCCGTGAAGACTGGCGAACAGTTCATAC
AGAGTCTTTTACGACTCAATGACAAGAAGAAAATCTTCGTCAACATGGTGGAGCACGACACTCTCGTCTA
CTCCAAGAATATCAAAGATACAGTCTCAGAAGACCAAAGGGCTATTGAGACTTTTCAACAAAGGGTAATA
TCGGGAAACCTCCTCGGATTCCATTGCCCAGCTATCTGTCACTTCATCAAAAGGACAGTAGAAAAGGAAG
GTGGCACCTACAAATGCCATCATTGCGATAAAGGAAAGGCTATCGTTCAAGATGCCCCTGCCGACAGTGG
TCCCAAAGATGGACCCCCACCCACGAGGAGCATCGTGGAAAAAGAAGACGTTCCAACCACGTCTTCAAAG
CAAGTGGATTGATGTGATATCTCCACTGACGTAAGGGATGACGCACAATCCCACTATCCTTCGCAAGACC
CTTCCTCTATATAAGGAAGTTCATTTCATTTGGAGAGGACTCCGGTATTTTTACAACAATTACCACAACA
AAACAAACAACAAACAACATTACAATTTACTATTCTAGTCGACCTGCAGGCGGCCGCACTAGTGATATCA
CAAGTTTGTACAAAAAAGCAGGCTCCGCGGCCGCCCCCTTCACCATGAGATTTCATGCTCTTCCAGTTGC
TCTTCTTCTTTCTCATCCACTTAGATCTCTTGGATCTCTTGGACATAGACATCATCAAAAGGCTAGACCA
CCATCTGCTTCTTTTCTTCTTAGAAGAAGATATTCTTTTGCTATGGTTGCTGATGATGATTATTTTAGAA
GAGCTAAGGGTGGGCGCGCCGACCCAGCTTTCTTGTACAAAGTGGTGATATCAATGGTGAGCAAGGGCGA
GGAGCTGTTCACCGGGGTGGTGCCCATCCTGGTCGAGCTGGACGGCGACGTAAACGGCCACAAGTTCAGC
GTGTCCGGCGAGGGCGAGGGCGATGCCACCTACGGCAAGCTGACCCTGAAGTTCATCTGCACCACCGGCA
AGCTGCCCGTGCCCTGGCCCACCCTCGTGACCACCCTGACCTACGGCGTGCAGTGCTTCAGCCGCTACCC
CGACCACATGAAGCAGCACGACTTCTTCAAGTCCGCCATGCCCGAAGGCTACGTCCAGGAGCGCACCATC
TTCTTCAAGGACGACGGCAACTACAAGACCCGCGCCGAGGTGAAGTTCGAGGGCGACACCCTGGTGAACC
GCATCGAGCTGAAGGGCATCGACTTCAAGGAGGACGGCAACATCCTGGGGCACAAGCTGGAGTACAACTA
CAACAGCCACAACGTCTATATCATGGCCGACAAGCAGAAGAACGGCATCAAGGTGAACTTCAAGATCCGC
CACAACATCGAGGACGGCAGCGTGCAGCTCGCCGACCACTACCAGCAGAACACCCCCATCGGCGACGGCC
CCGTGCTGCTGCCCGACAACCACTACCTGAGCACCCAGTCCGCCCTGAGCAAAGACCCCAACGAGAAGCG
CGATCACATGGTCCTGCTGGAGTTCGTGACCGCCGCCGGGATCACTCTCGGCATGGACGAGCTGTACAAG
TAACCGCGGCCATGCTAGAGTCCGCAAAAATCACCAGTCTCTCTCTACAAATCTATCTCTCTCTATTTTT
CTCCAGAATAATGTGTGAGTAGTTCCCAGATAAGGGAATTAGGGTTCTTATAGGGTTTCGCTCATGTGTT
GAGCATATAAGAAACCCTTAGTATGTATTTGTATTTGTAAAATACTTCTATCAATAAAATTTCTAATTCC
TAAAACCAAAATCCAGTGACCTGCAGGCATGCGACGTCGGGCCCTCTAGAGGATCCCCGGGTACCGCGAA
TTATCGATCATGAGCGGAGAATTAAGGGAGTCACGTTATGACCCCCGCCGATGACGCGGGACAAGCCGTT
TTACGTTTGGAACTGACAGAACCGCAACGTTGAA
Features (pLannotate 1.2.2; 23 found; start..end, strand, type, name):
    198..989     +  CDS            neo: KKA2_KLEPN - Also known as kan, nptII. Experimental evidence at protein level: Swiss-Prot protein existence level 1. Resistance to kanamycin, neomycin, paromomycin, ribostamycin, butirosin and gentamicin B. From Klebsiella pneumoniae.
   1032..1284    +  terminator     NOS terminator: nopaline synthase terminator and poly(A) signal
   1377..1401    -  misc_feature   LB T-DNA repeat: left border repeat from nopaline C58 T-DNA
   1660..1683    +  promoter       Pc promoter (fragment): intI1 (promoter lies within the coding sequence); class 1 integron promoter
   1859..1915    +  CDS            GmR (fragment): gentamycin acetyltransferase; aacC1; confers resistance to gentamycin
   1926..2713    +  CDS            SmR (fragment): aminoglycoside adenylyltransferase (Murphy, 1985); aadA; confers resistance to spectinomycin and streptomycin
   2959..3547    +  rep_origin     ori: high-copy-number ColE1/pMB1/pBR322/pUC origin of replication
   3733..3873    -  misc_feature   bom: basis of mobility region from pBR322
   3975..4014    -  CDS            rop (fragment): Rop protein, which maintains plasmids at low copy number; rop
   4217..4411    -  rep_origin     pVS1 oriV: origin of replication for the Pseudomonas plasmid pVS1 (Heeb et al., 2000)
   4477..5550    -  CDS            pVS1 RepA: replication protein from the Pseudomonas plasmid pVS1 (Heeb et al., 2000)
   5979..6608    -  CDS            pVS1 StaA: stability protein from the Pseudomonas plasmid pVS1 (Heeb et al., 2000)
   7168..7569    -  CDS            Y4CG_SINFN (fragment): Protein inferred from homology: Swiss-Prot protein existence level 3. From Sinorhizobium fredii (strain NBRC 101917 / NGR234).
   7939..7963    -  misc_feature   RB T-DNA repeat: right border repeat from nopaline C58 T-DNA
   8656..9000    +  promoter       CaMV 35S promoter: strong constitutive promoter from cauliflower mosaic virus
   8953..8999    +  promoter       minimal CaMV 35S promoter: minimal 35S promoter from cauliflower mosaic virus
   9032..9057    +  misc_feature   TMV Ω (fragment): translational enhancer from the tobacco mosaic virus 5'-leader sequence (Gallie et al., 1988)
   9100..9124    +  protein_bind   attB1: mutant version of attB; recombination site for the Gateway® BP reaction BP Clonase™
   9332..9356    -  protein_bind   attB2: mutant version of attB; recombination site for the Gateway® BP reaction BP Clonase™
   9364..10083   +  CDS            EGFP: the original enhanced GFP (Yang et al., 1996) mammalian codon-optimized
  10148..10307   +  polyA_signal   CaMV poly(A) signal (fragment): cauliflower mosaic virus polyadenylation signal
  10334..10356   -  misc_feature   MCS (fragment): pUC18/19 multiple cloning site
  10449..164     +  promoter       NOS promoter (across the origin): nopaline synthase promoter
