[The description below was written by a language model from this plasmid's Addgene catalogue record and pLannotate feature annotations shown in this document.]
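Description:
Shim_GlyRS_TP_GFP_pK7FWG2 is a plant expression construct built in the Gateway-compatible binary vector pK7FWG2, designed for Agrobacterium-mediated delivery into plant cells. The roughly 10.5 kb plasmid carries a high-copy ColE1/pMB1-type origin for propagation in E. coli, together with the pVS1 replication origin, RepA and StaA stability functions that maintain it in Agrobacterium. Bacterial selection relies on the aadA aminoglycoside adenylyltransferase gene, which confers spectinomycin/streptomycin resistance. A pBR322 bom region is also annotated in the backbone.

Between the nopaline-type left and right T-DNA border repeats lie two plant expression units. The first is the payload: a CaMV 35S promoter, followed by a fragment of the TMV Ω translational enhancer, drives a short insert flanked by attB1 and attB2 sites left by the Gateway recombination. This insert encodes the N-terminal transit peptide of a putative cytosolic glycyl-tRNA synthetase (GlyRS) from the parasitic plant Sapria himalayana. It lies immediately upstream of EGFP, giving a C-terminal GFP fusion that ends at a CaMV polyadenylation signal. The insert itself is not annotated in the feature table, but the interval between the att sites is only about 200 nt, consistent with a presequence rather than a full-length enzyme. The second unit is a NOS promoter–nptII–NOS terminator cassette providing kanamycin resistance as a plant selectable marker.

The stated purpose is to determine where this transit peptide targets GFP in Nicotiana benthamiana. Fluorescence localisation of the fusion shows which subcellular compartment the peptide directs it to, as part of a study of tRNA metabolism in plant organelles.
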