Addgene plasmid #202648: Shim_GlyRS_TP_GFP_pK7FWG2
Purpose: Determine where transit peptide targets GFP in N. benthamiana
Depositing lab: Daniel Sloan. Depositing organization: Colorado State University, Fort Collins. Publication: Photosynthetic demands on translational machinery drive retention of redundant tRNA metabolism in plant organelles. DeTar RA, Chustecki JM, Martinez-Hottovy A, Ceriotti LF, Broz AK, Lou X, Sanchez-Puerta MV, Elowsky C, Christensen AC, Sloan DB. Proc Natl Acad Sci U S A. 2024 Dec 24;121(52):e2421485121. doi: 10.1073/pnas.2421485121. Epub 2024 Dec 18. PubMed 39693336.
Backbone
  Vector backbone: pK7FWG2
  Vector type: Plant Expression
Growth in bacteria
  Bacterial resistance: Spectinomycin, 50 μg/mL
  Growth temperature: 37°C
  Growth strain: DH5alpha
  Copy number: High Copy
Gene/Insert
  Gene/Insert name: N-terminal transit peptide from putative cytosolic GlyRS
  Species: Sapria himilayana
  Tag / fusion protein: Green Florescent Protien (C terminal on insert)
  Cloning method: Gateway Cloning
Terms and licenses: Academic/Nonprofit Terms; Industry Terms: Not Available to Industry
Depositor comments: Please visit https://www.biorxiv.org/content/10.1101/2023.08.01.551541v2 for bioRxiv preprint.
How to cite: Shim_GlyRS_TP_GFP_pK7FWG2 was a gift from Daniel Sloan (Addgene plasmid # 202648 ; http://n2t.net/addgene:202648 ; RRID:Addgene_202648)
